>Addgene plasmid #126118 | pBbB9k-GFP | addgene full sequence | sequence record 247013 | Addgene NGS Result
GACGTCCTGATGGCTAGCTCAGTCCTAGGGATTATGCTAGCAGGTTTAATCGAATTCAAAAGATCTTTTA
AGAAGGAGATATACATATGAGTAAAGGAGAAGAACTTTTCACTGGAGTTGTCCCAATTCTTGTTGAATTA
GATGGTGATGTTAATGGGCACAAATTTTCTGTCAGTGGAGAGGGTGAAGGTGATGCAACATACGGAAAAC
TTACCCTTAAATTTATTTGCACTACTGGAAAACTACCTGTTCCGTGGCCAACACTTGTCACTACTTTCTC
TTATGGTGTTCAATGCTTTTCCCGTTATCCGGATCACATGAAACGGCATGACTTTTTCAAGAGTGCCATG
CCCGAAGGTTATGTACAGGAACGCACTATATCTTTCAAAGATGACGGGAACTACAAGACGCGTGCTGAAG
TCAAGTTTGAAGGTGATACCCTTGTTAATCGTATCGAGTTAAAAGGTATTGATTTTAAAGAAGATGGAAA
CATTCTCGGACACAAACTGGAGTACAACTATAACTCACACAATGTATACATCACGGCAGACAAACAAAAG
AATGGAATCAAAGCTAACTTCAAAATTCGCCACAACATTGAAGATGGCTCCGTTCAACTAGCAGACCATT
ATCAACAAAATACTCCAATTGGCGATGGCCCTGTCCTTTTACCAGACAACCATTACCTGTCCACACAATC
TGCCCTTTCGAAAGATCCCAACGAAAAGCGTGACCACATGGTCCTTCTTGAGTTTGTAACTGCTGCTGGG
ATTACACATGGCATGGATGAGCTCTACAAATAAGGATCCAAACTCGAGTAAGGATCTCCAGGCATCAAAT
AAAACGAAAGGCTCAGTCGAAAGACTGGGCCTTTCGTTTTATCTGTTGTTTGTCGGTGAACGCTCTCTAC
TAGAGTCACACTGGCTCACCTTCGGGTGGGCCTTTCTGCGTTTATACCTAGGCTACAGCCGATAGTCTGG
AACAGCGCACTTACGGGTTGCTGCGCAACCCAAGTGCTACCGGCGCGGCAGCGTGACCCGTGTCGGCGGC
TCCAACGGCTCGCCATCGTCCAGAAAACACGGCTCATCGGGCATCGGCAGGCGCTGCTGCCCGCGCCGTT
CCCATTCCTCCGTTTCGGTCAAGGCTGGCAGGTCTGGTTCCATGCCCGGAATGCCGGGCTGGCTGGGCGG
CTCCTCGCCGGGGCCGGTCGGTAGTTGCTGCTCGCCCGGATACAGGGTCGGGATGCGGCGCAGGTCGCCA
TGCCCCAACAGCGATTCGTCCTGGTCGTCGTGATCAACCACCACGGCGGCACTGAACACCGACAGGCGCA
ACTGGTCGCGGGGCTGGCCCCACGCCACGCGGTCATTGACCACGTAGGCCAACACGGTGCCGGGGCCGTT
GAGCTTCACGACGGAGATCCAGCGCTCGGCCACCAAGTCCTTGACTGCGTATTGGACCGTCCGCAAAGAA
CGTCCGATGAGCTTGGAAAGTGTCTTCTGGCTGACCACCACGGCGTTCTGGTGGCCCATCTGCGCCACGA
GGTGATGCAGCAGCATTGCCGCCGTGGGTTTCCTCGCAATAAGCCCGGCCCACGCCTCATGCGCTTTGCG
TTCCGTTTGCACCCAGTGACCGGGCTTGTTCTTGGCTTGAATGCCGATTTCTCTGGACTGCGTGGCCATG
CTTATCTCCATGCGGTAGGGGTGCCGCACGGTTGCGGCACCATGCGCAATCAGCTGCAACTTTTCGGCAG
CGCGACAACAATTATGCGTTGCGTAAAAGTGGCAGTCAATTACAGATTTTCTTTAACCTACGCAATGAGC
TATTGCGGGGGGTGCCGCAATGAGCTGTTGCGTACCCCCCTTTTTTAAGTTGTTGATTTTTAAGTCTTTC
GCATTTCGCCCTATATCTAGTTCTTTGGTGCCCAAAGAAGGGCACCCCTGCGGGGTTCCCCCACGCCTTC
GGCGCGGCTCCCCCTCCGGCAAAAAGTGGCCCCTCCGGGGCTTGTTGATCGACTGCGCGGCCTTCGGCCT
TGCCCAAGGTGGCGCTGCCCCCTTGGAACCCCCGCACTCGCCGCCGTGAGGCTCGGGGGGCAGGCGGGCG
GGCTTCGCCCTTCGACTGCCCCCACTCGCATAGGCTTGGGTCGTTCCAGGCGCGTCAAGGCCAAGCCGCT
GCGCGGTCGCTGCGCGAGCCTTGACCCGCCTTCCACTTGGTGTCCAACCGGCAAGCGAAGCGCGCAGGCC
GCAGGCCGGAGGCACTAGTGCTTGGATTCTCACCAATAAAAAACGCCCGGCGGCAACCGAGCGTTCTGAA
CAAATCCAGATGGAGTTCTGAGGTCATTACTGGATCTATCAACAGGAGTCCAAGCGAGCTCTCGAACCCC
AGAGTCCCGCTCAGAAGAACTCGTCAAGAAGGCGATAGAAGGCGATGCGCTGCGAATCGGGAGCGGCGAT
ACCGTAAAGCACGAGGAAGCGGTCAGCCCATTCGCCGCCAAGCTCTTCAGCAATATCACGGGTAGCCAAC
GCTATGTCCTGATAGCGGTCCGCCACACCCAGCCGGCCACAGTCGATGAATCCAGAAAAGCGGCCATTTT
CCACCATGATATTCGGCAAGCAGGCATCGCCATGGGTCACGACGAGATCCTCGCCGTCGGGCATGCGCGC
CTTGAGCCTGGCGAACAGTTCGGCTGGCGCGAGCCCCTGATGCTCTTCGTCCAGATCATCCTGATCGACA
AGACCGGCTTCCATCCGAGTACGTGCTCGCTCGATGCGATGTTTCGCTTGGTGGTCGAATGGGCAGGTAG
CCGGATCAAGCGTATGCAGCCGCCGCATTGCATCAGCCATGATGGATACTTTCTCGGCAGGAGCAAGGTG
AGATGACAGGAGATCCTGCCCCGGCACTTCGCCCAATAGCAGCCAGTCCCTTCCCGCTTCAGTGACAACG
TCGAGCACAGCTGCGCAAGGAACGCCCGTCGTGGCCAGCCACGATAGCCGCGCTGCCTCGTCCTGCAGTT
CATTCAGGGCACCGGACAGGTCGGTCTTGACAAAAAGAACCGGGCGCCCCTGCGCTGACAGCCGGAACAC
GGCGGCATCAGAGCAGCCGATTGTCTGTTGTGCCCAGTCATAGCCGAATAGCCTCTCCACCCAAGCGGCC
GGAGAACCTGCGTGCAATCCATCTTGTTCAATCATGCGAAACGATCCTCATCCTGTCTCTTGATCAGATC
ATGATCCCCTGCGCCATCAGATCCTTGGCGGCAAGAAAGCCATCCAGTTTACTTTGCAGGGCTTCCCAAC
CTTACCAGAGGGCGCCCCAGCTGGCAATTCC
Features (pLannotate 1.2.2; 9 found; start..end, strand, type, name):
     13..29      +  promoter       J23119(SpeI) promoter (fragment): bacterial promoter (Registry of Standard Biological Parts BBa J23119) modified to end with an SpeI site
     87..800     +  CDS            &alpha;GFP: &alpha;GFP is a basic (constitutively fluorescent) long stokes shift fluorescent protein published in 1996, derived from Aequorea victoria.
    836..907     +  terminator     rrnB T1 terminator: transcription terminator T1 from the E. coli rrnB gene
    923..950     +  terminator     T7Te terminator: phage T7 early transcription terminator
   1017..1679    -  CDS            pBBR1 Rep: replication protein for the broad-host-range plasmid pBBR1 from Bordetella bronchiseptica
   1680..2253    -  rep_origin     pBBR1 oriV (fragment): replication origin of the broad-host-range plasmid pBBR1 from Bordetella bronchiseptica; requires the pBBR1 Rep protein for replication
   2266..2360    -  terminator     lambda t0 terminator: transcription terminator from phage lambda
   2394..3185    -  CDS            neo: KKA2_KLEPN - Also known as kan, nptII. Experimental evidence at protein level: Swiss-Prot protein existence level 1. Resistance to kanamycin, neomycin, paromomycin, ribostamycin, butirosin and gentamicin B. From Klebsiella pneumoniae.
   3217..3321    -  CDS            tnpA (fragment): TN5P_ECOLX - Also known as tnp. Experimental evidence at protein level: Swiss-Prot protein existence level 1. Mediates transposition of transposon Tn5 by a 'cut and paste' mechanism. First, the monomeric transposase binds the 19 bp inverted DNA repeats flanking the transposon. Then, dimerization of the DNA- bound transposase creates a synaptic DNA complex. After nicking of the first DNA strand, excision of the transposon proceeds through a series of intermediates. The transposase then mediates the insertion of the transposon at a new site by strand transfer. The activity of the wild- type tran
