[The description below was written by a language model from this plasmid's Addgene catalogue record and pLannotate feature annotations shown in this document.]
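Description:
pBbB9k-GFP is a small (about 3.3 kb) bacterial expression plasmid from the BglBrick-compatible pBb vector family, built for constitutive gene expression in Escherichia coli and used in synthetic biology. It replicates from the pBBR1 origin of the broad-host-range Bordetella bronchiseptica plasmid. The annotation shows the oriV alongside the pBBR1 Rep coding sequence that this origin needs in order to function. Selection is by kanamycin, conferred by the neo/nptII aminoglycoside phosphotransferase gene, which is followed by a lambda t0 terminator. A short fragment annotated as Tn5 transposase next to the resistance gene is most likely residual sequence carried over from the Tn5-derived kanamycin cassette rather than a functional element. The catalogue lists the plasmid as high copy.

The payload is a 717 bp GFPuv reporter, which the automated annotation identifies as an Aequorea victoria GFP variant. According to the catalogue, it is driven by the J23113 constitutive promoter. The feature table instead labels a short fragment upstream of the reporter as J23119. J23113 and J23119 belong to the same Anderson series of synthetic sigma-70 promoters and differ at only a few positions, so this partial match is consistent with a family member, and the depositor's J23113 designation should be taken as the intended identity. No inducer or regulator gene is annotated, which fits constitutive expression. Transcription of the reporter ends at a tandem rrnB T1 and T7Te terminator pair, insulating it from the replication functions downstream. The plasmid was deposited with work on a tool for selecting and predicting E. coli expression vectors. It serves as a fluorescent readout of the expression level given by this promoter, origin and marker combination, and the GFP can be exchanged for a gene of interest using BglBrick-style cloning.
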