Addgene plasmid #126118: pBbB9k-GFP
Purpose: Constitutive expression vector for Escherichia coli. BglBrick compatible.
Depositing lab: Nigel Scrutton. Depositing organization: University of Manchester. Publication: SelProm: A Queryable and Predictive Expression Vector Selection Tool for Escherichia coli. Jervis AJ, Carbonell P, Taylor S, Sung R, Dunstan MS, Robinson CJ, Breitling R, Takano E, Scrutton NS. ACS Synth Biol. 2019 Mar 18. doi: 10.1021/acssynbio.8b00399. PubMed 30870592.
Backbone
  Vector backbone: pBb
  Backbone size w/o insert (bp): 2663
  Vector type: Bacterial Expression, Synthetic Biology
Growth in bacteria
  Bacterial resistance: Kanamycin, 50 μg/mL
  Growth temperature: 37°C
  Growth strain: DH5alpha
  Copy number: High Copy
Gene/Insert
  Gene/Insert name: GFPuv
  Species: Synthetic
  Insert size (bp): 717
  Promoter: J23113
  Cloning method: Unknown
  Sequencing primers: 5′ CTGCGCCATCAGATCCTTGG
Terms and licenses: Academic/Nonprofit Terms; Industry Terms: Not Available to Industry
Depositor comments: Cloning method was In-Fusion.
How to cite: pBbB9k-GFP was a gift from Nigel Scrutton (Addgene plasmid # 126118 ; http://n2t.net/addgene:126118 ; RRID:Addgene_126118)
